Addgene plasmid #211883: pGS398_myc-4xGCN4-T2A-BSD Lenti
Purpose: 4xGCN4pep transgene expression
Depositing lab: Iain Cheeseman. Depositing organization: Whitehead Institute for Biomedical Research.
Backbone
  Vector backbone: pLenti
  Vector type: Lentiviral
  Selectable markers: Blasticidin
Growth in bacteria
  Bacterial resistance: Ampicillin, 100 μg/mL
  Growth temperature: 37°C
  Growth strain: NEB Stable
  Copy number: High Copy
Gene/Insert
  Gene/Insert name: 4xGCN4pep
  Species: Synthetic
  Mutation: N/A
  Cloning method: Restriction Enzyme; 5′ cloning site Unknown (unknown if destroyed)
Terms and licenses: Academic/Nonprofit Terms; Industry Terms: Not Available to Industry
How to cite: pGS398_myc-4xGCN4-T2A-BSD Lenti was a gift from Iain Cheeseman (Addgene plasmid # 211883 ; http://n2t.net/addgene:211883 ; RRID:Addgene_211883)
