[The description below was written by a language model from this plasmid's Addgene catalogue record and pLannotate feature annotations shown in this document.]
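Description:
pGS398_myc-4xGCN4-T2A-BSD Lenti is a 7.5 kb lentiviral transfer plasmid on a pLenti backbone, built to express a synthetic array of four GCN4 peptide epitopes in mammalian cells. In bacteria it is maintained through a high-copy ColE1/pUC-type origin with ampicillin resistance (AmpR), and it also carries an f1 origin and residual lac/lacZα cloning-vector sequences. The viral portion has a third-generation, self-inactivating layout. An RSV promoter drives a truncated HIV-1 5' LTR, followed by the Ψ packaging signal with a gag fragment, the Rev response element and the cPPT/CTS. The ΔU3 3' LTR at the far end inactivates LTR promoter activity after integration. An SV40 poly(A) signal and SV40 origin lie downstream of it. A fragment of a U6 promoter is annotated upstream of the cPPT, but the record does not associate any guide or shRNA cassette with it.

The payload is driven by the EF-1α core promoter. By its name, the open reading frame encodes a myc tag, four GCN4 peptide repeats, a T2A self-cleaving peptide and blasticidin S deaminase, so the tagged peptide array and the selection marker are produced from one transcript as separate proteins. A WPRE follows to enhance expression. The automated annotation detects only two GCN4 segments plus BSD, and does not call the myc tag or T2A. It also reports short capTEV and S-Tag matches at the start of the cassette, which may be partial or spurious hits. GCN4 peptide repeats of this type are bound by a cognate scFv fusion protein, as in SunTag-style recruitment or signal amplification. The record states the purpose only as 4xGCN4pep transgene expression, with blasticidin used to select transduced cells.
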