Features (pLannotate 1.2.2; 31 found; start..end, strand, type, name):
    104..125     +  protein_bind   CAP binding site: CAP binding activates transcription in the presence of cAMP. E. coli catabolite activator protein
    140..170     +  promoter       lac promoter: promoter for the E. coli lac operon
    178..194     +  protein_bind   lac operator: The lac repressor binds to the lac operator to inhibit transcription in E. coli. This inhibition can be relieved by adding lactose or isopropyl-β-D-thiogalactopyranoside (IPTG). lac repressor encoded by lacI
    239..257     +  promoter       T3 promoter: promoter for bacteriophage T3 RNA polymerase
    285..511     +  promoter       RSV promoter: Rous sarcoma virus enhancer/promoter
    512..692     +  LTR            5' LTR (truncated): truncated 5' long terminal repeat (LTR) from HIV-1
    739..864     +  misc_feature   HIV-1 Ψ: packaging signal of human immunodeficiency virus type 1
    848..1186    +  CDS            HIV-1 gag (fragment): gag protein from human immunodeficiency virus 1; gag
   1361..1594    +  misc_feature   RRE: The Rev response element (RRE) of HIV-1 allows for Rev-dependent mRNA export from the nucleus to the cytoplasm.
   1971..1997    +  CDS            Rev (fragment): human immunodeficiency virus 1 (HIV-1) Rev protein; rev; enhances nuclear export of unspliced and incompletely spliced viral mRNAs
   2001..2181    +  promoter       U6 promoter (fragment): RNA polymerase III promoter for human U6 snRNA
   2222..2339    +  misc_feature   cPPT/CTS: central polypurine tract and central termination sequence of HIV-1
   2411..2622    +  promoter       EF-1α core promoter: core promoter for human elongation factor EF-1α
   2704..2722    +  misc_feature   MCS (fragment): pBluescript multiple cloning site
   2723..2742    +  CDS            capTEV™ (fragment): composite tag for in vivo biotinylation, TEV protease cleavage, and 6xHis tagging
   2756..2800    +  CDS            S-Tag: affinity and epitope tag derived from pancreatic ribonuclease A
   2837..2902    +  CDS            GCN4 (fragment): GCN4_YEAST - Also known as AAS101 From Saccharomyces cerevisiae (strain ATCC 204508 / S288c) (Baker's yeast).
   2999..3064    +  CDS            GCN4_v1: GCN4 peptide that allows binding to an scFv-GFP fusion protein (Tanenbaum et al., 2014)
   3236..3634    +  CDS            BSD: blasticidin S deaminase; Aspergillus terreus BSD; confers resistance to blasticidin
   3680..4268    +  misc_feature   WPRE: woodchuck hepatitis virus posttranscriptional regulatory element
   4319..4338    +  misc_feature   cPPT/CTS (fragment): central polypurine tract and central termination sequence of HIV-1
   4340..4573    +  LTR            3' LTR (ΔU3): self-inactivating 3' long terminal repeat (LTR) from HIV-1
   4651..4772    +  polyA_signal   SV40 poly(A) signal: SV40 polyadenylation signal
   4812..4947    +  rep_origin     SV40 ori: SV40 origin of replication
   4968..4986    -  promoter       T7 promoter: promoter for bacteriophage T7 RNA polymerase
   4994..5149    +  CDS            lacZα (fragment): LacZα fragment of β-galactosidase; lacZ fragment
   5154..5582    +  rep_origin     f1 ori (sequence partly withheld): f1 bacteriophage origin of replication; arrow indicates direction of (+) strand synthesis
   5635..5739    +  promoter       AmpR promoter: bla
   5740..6600    +  CDS            AmpR: β-lactamase; bla; confers resistance to ampicillin, carbenicillin, and related antibiotics
   6771..7359    +  rep_origin     ori: high-copy-number ColE1/pMB1/pBR322/pUC origin of replication
   7542..91      +  CDS            lacI (fragment) (across the origin): lac repressor; lacI; The lac repressor binds to the lac operator to inhibit transcription in E. coli. This inhibition can be relieved by adding lactose or isopropyl-β-D-thiogalactopyranoside (IPTG).
>Addgene plasmid #211883 | pGS398_myc-4xGCN4-T2A-BSD Lenti | addgene full sequence | sequence record 424828 | Addgene NGS Result
GCCCAATACGCAAACCGCCTCTCCCCGCGCGTTGGCCGATTCATTAATGCAGCTGGCACGACAGGTTTCC
CGACTGGAAAGCGGGCAGTGAGCGCAACGCAATTAATGTGAGTTAGCTCACTCATTAGGCACCCCAGGCT
TTACACTTTATGCTTCCGGCTCGTATGTTGTGTGGAATTGTGAGCGGATAACAATTTCACACAGGAAACA
GCTATGACCATGATTACGCCAAGCGCGCAATTAACCCTCACTAAAGGGAACAAAAGCTGGAGCTGCAAGC
TTAATGTAGTCTTATGCAATACTCTTGTAGTCTTGCAACATGGTAACGATGAGTTAGCAACATGCCTTAC
AAGGAGAGAAAAAGCACCGTGCATGCCGATTGGTGGAAGTAAGGTGGTACGATCGTGCCTTATTAGGAAG
GCAACAGACGGGTCTGACATGGATTGGACGAACCACTGAATTGCCGCATTGCAGAGATATTGTATTTAAG
TGCCTAGCTCGATACATAAACGGGTCTCTCTGGTTAGACCAGATCTGAGCCTGGGAGCTCTCTGGCTAAC
TAGGGAACCCACTGCTTAAGCCTCAATAAAGCTTGCCTTGAGTGCTTCAAGTAGTGTGTGCCCGTCTGTT
GTGTGACTCTGGTAACTAGAGATCCCTCAGACCCTTTTAGTCAGTGTGGAAAATCTCTAGCAGTGGCGCC
CGAACAGGGACTTGAAAGCGAAAGGGAAACCAGAGGAGCTCTCTCGACGCAGGACTCGGCTTGCTGAAGC
GCGCACGGCAAGAGGCGAGGGGCGGCGACTGGTGAGTACGCCAAAAATTTTGACTAGCGGAGGCTAGAAG
GAGAGAGATGGGTGCGAGAGCGTCAGTATTAAGCGGGGGAGAATTAGATCGCGATGGGAAAAAATTCGGT
TAAGGCCAGGGGGAAAGAAAAAATATAAATTAAAACATATAGTATGGGCAAGCAGGGAGCTAGAACGATT
CGCAGTTAATCCTGGCCTGTTAGAAACATCAGAAGGCTGTAGACAAATACTGGGACAGCTACAACCATCC
CTTCAGACAGGATCAGAAGAACTTAGATCATTATATAATACAGTAGCAACCCTCTATTGTGTGCATCAAA
GGATAGAGATAAAAGACACCAAGGAAGCTTTAGACAAGATAGAGGAAGAGCAAAACAAAAGTAAGACCAC
CGCACAGCAAGCGGCCGGCCGCTGATCTTCAGACCTGGAGGAGGAGATATGAGGGACAATTGGAGAAGTG
AATTATATAAATATAAAGTAGTAAAAATTGAACCATTAGGAGTAGCACCCACCAAGGCAAAGAGAAGAGT
GGTGCAGAGAGAAAAAAGAGCAGTGGGAATAGGAGCTTTGTTCCTTGGGTTCTTGGGAGCAGCAGGAAGC
ACTATGGGCGCAGCGTCAATGACGCTGACGGTACAGGCCAGACAATTATTGTCTGGTATAGTGCAGCAGC
AGAACAATTTGCTGAGGGCTATTGAGGCGCAACAGCATCTGTTGCAACTCACAGTCTGGGGCATCAAGCA
GCTCCAGGCAAGAATCCTGGCTGTGGAAAGATACCTAAAGGATCAACAGCTCCTGGGGATTTGGGGTTGC
TCTGGAAAACTCATTTGCACCACTGCTGTGCCTTGGAATGCTAGTTGGAGTAATAAATCTCTGGAACAGA
TTTGGAATCACACGACCTGGATGGAGTGGGACAGAGAAATTAACAATTACACAAGCTTAATACACTCCTT
AATTGAAGAATCGCAAAACCAGCAAGAAAAGAATGAACAAGAATTATTGGAATTAGATAAATGGGCAAGT
TTGTGGAATTGGTTTAACATAACAAATTGGCTGTGGTATATAAAATTATTCATAATGATAGTAGGAGGCT
TGGTAGGTTTAAGAATAGTTTTTGCTGTACTTTCTATAGTGAATAGAGTTAGGCAGGGATATTCACCATT
ATCGTTTCAGACCCACCTCCCAACCCCGAGGGGACCCAGAGAGGGCCTATTTCCCATGATTCCTTCATAT
TTGCATATACGATACAAGGCTGTTAGAGAGATAATTAGAATTAATTTGACTGTAAACACAAAGATATTAG
TACAAAATACGTGACGTAGAAAGTAATAATTTCTTGGGTAGTTTGCAGTTTTAAAATTATGTTTTAAAAT
GGACTATCATAAATTCTAGATCTTGAGACAAATGGCAGTATTCATCCACAATTTTAAAAGAAAAGGGGGG
ATTGGGGGGTACAGTGCAGGGGAAAGAATAGTAGACATAATAGCAACAGACATACAAACTAAAGAATTAC
AAAAACAAATTACAAAAATTCAAAATTTTCGGGTTTATTACAGGGACAGCAGAGATCCACTTTGGCGCCG
GCTCGTCGAGTGGCTCCGGTGCCCGTCAGTGGGCAGAGCGCACATCGCCCACAGTCCCCGAGAAGTTGGG
GGGAGGGGTCGGCAATTGAACCGGTGCCTAGAGAAGGTGGCGCGGGGTAAACTGGGAAAGTGATGTCGTG
TACTGGCTCCGCCTTTTTCCCGAGGGTGGGGGAGAACCGTATATAAGTGCAGTAGTCGCCGTGAACGTTC
TTTTTCGCAACGGGTTTGCCGCCAGAACACAGGTGTCGTGACGCGGGATCCGATATCATGGAGCAGAAGC
TGATCAGCGAGGAGGACCTGGGAGGGGATCGGTGGAGCTCCACCGGTGGCGGCCGCTCTAGAGAGAATCT
TTATTTTCAGGGCGCCGCCAAATTCAAAGAAACCGCTGCTGCTAAATTCGAACGCCAGCACATGGACAGC
GGAGGTGGAGGTACTAGTCTCGAGGGTTCTGGAGGATTGTTGCCCAAAAACTACCACTTGGAGAACGAGG
TCGCAAGGTTGAAAAAATTGGTCGGTGAGCGTGGCGGCTCAGGCGGCCTTCTTCCAAAAAATTATCATCT
TGAAAATGAAGTTGCTAGACTTAAAAAACTTGTTGGAGAAAGAGGCGGGAGCGGCGGCCTGCTGCCCAAG
AACTACCACCTGGAGAACGAGGTCGCCCGCCTGAAGAAGCTGGTCGGCGAGCGCGGTGGTTCTGGAGGTT
TGCTCCCAAAGAACTACCACTTGGAAAACGAAGTCGCAAGATTGAAGAAGTTGGTCGGTGAAAGAGGAGG
AAGCGGAGGATTATTACCTGAATTCGAGGGCAGAGGAAGTCTTCTAACATGCGGTGACGTGGAGGAGAAT
CCCGGCCCTATCGATATGGCCAAGCCTTTGTCTCAAGAAGAATCCACCCTCATTGAAAGAGCAACGGCTA
CAATCAACAGCATCCCCATCTCTGAAGACTACAGCGTCGCCAGCGCAGCTCTCTCTAGCGACGGCCGCAT
CTTCACTGGTGTCAATGTATATCATTTTACTGGGGGACCTTGTGCAGAACTCGTGGTGCTGGGCACTGCT
GCTGCTGCGGCAGCTGGCAACCTGACTTGTATCGTCGCGATCGGAAATGAGAACAGGGGCATCTTGAGCC
CCTGCGGACGGTGCCGACAGGTGCTTCTCGATCTGCATCCTGGGATCAAAGCCATAGTGAAGGACAGTGA
TGGACAGCCGACGGCAGTTGGGATTCGTGAATTGCTGCCCTCTGGTTATGTGTGGGAGGGCTAAGGTACC
ACTAGTCCCGGGATGCATAGCGCTACGCGTTAAGTCGACAATCAACCTCTGGATTACAAAATTTGTGAAA
GATTGACTGGTATTCTTAACTATGTTGCTCCTTTTACGCTATGTGGATACGCTGCTTTAATGCCTTTGTA
TCATGCTATTGCTTCCCGTATGGCTTTCATTTTCTCCTCCTTGTATAAATCCTGGTTGCTGTCTCTTTAT
GAGGAGTTGTGGCCCGTTGTCAGGCAACGTGGCGTGGTGTGCACTGTGTTTGCTGACGCAACCCCCACTG
GTTGGGGCATTGCCACCACCTGTCAGCTCCTTTCCGGGACTTTCGCTTTCCCCCTCCCTATTGCCACGGC
GGAACTCATCGCCGCCTGCCTTGCCCGCTGCTGGACAGGGGCTCGGCTGTTGGGCACTGACAATTCCGTG
GTGTTGTCGGGGAAATCATCGTCCTTTCCTTGGCTGCTCGCCTGTGTTGCCACCTGGATTCTGCGCGGGA
CGTCCTTCTGCTACGTCCCTTCGGCCCTCAATCCAGCGGACCTTCCTTCCCGCGGCCTGCTGCCGGCTCT
GCGGCCTCTTCCGCGTCTTCGCCTTCGCCCTCAGACGAGTCGGATCTCCCTTTGGGCCGCCTCCCCGCGT
CGACTTTAAGACCAATGACTTACAAGGCAGCTGTAGATCTTAGCCACTTTTTAAAAGAAAAGGGGGGACT
GGAAGGGCTAATTCACTCCCAACGAAGACAAGATCTGCTTTTTGCTTGTACTGGGTCTCTCTGGTTAGAC
CAGATCTGAGCCTGGGAGCTCTCTGGCTAACTAGGGAACCCACTGCTTAAGCCTCAATAAAGCTTGCCTT
GAGTGCTTCAAGTAGTGTGTGCCCGTCTGTTGTGTGACTCTGGTAACTAGAGATCCCTCAGACCCTTTTA
GTCAGTGTGGAAAATCTCTAGCAGTACGTATAGTAGTTCATGTCATCTTATTATTCAGTATTTATAACTT
GCAAAGAAATGAATATCAGAGAGTGAGAGGAACTTGTTTATTGCAGCTTATAATGGTTACAAATAAAGCA
ATAGCATCACAAATTTCACAAATAAAGCATTTTTTTCACTGCATTCTAGTTGTGGTTTGTCCAAACTCAT
CAATGTATCTTATCATGTCTGGCTCTAGCTATCCCGCCCCTAACTCCGCCCATCCCGCCCCTAACTCCGC
CCAGTTCCGCCCATTCTCCGCCCCATGGCTGACTAATTTTTTTTATTTATGCAGAGGCCGAGGCCGCCTC
GGCCTCTGAGCTATTCCAGAAGTAGTGAGGAGGCTTTTTTGGAGGCCTAGGGACGTACCCAATTCGCCCT
ATAGTGAGTCGTATTACGCGCGCTCACTGGCCGTCGTTTTACAACGTCGTGACTGGGAAAACCCTGGCGT
TACCCAACTTAATCGCCTTGCAGCACATCCCCCTTTCGCCAGCTGGCGTAATAGCGAAGAGGCCCGCACC
GATCGCCCTTCCCAACAGTTGCGCAGCCTGAATGGCGAATGGG
[124 nt withheld, positions 5154-5277]
C
[91 nt withheld, positions 5279-5369]
A
[49 nt withheld, positions 5371-5419]
CCTTTGACGTTGGAGTCCACGTTCTTT
[37 nt withheld, positions 5447-5483]
ACCCTATCTCGGTCTATTCTTTTGATTTATAAGGGATTTTGCCGATTTCGGCCTATTGGTTAAAAAATGA
GCTGATTTAACAAAAATTTAACGCGAATTTTAACAAAATATTAACGCTTACAATTTAGGTGGCACTTTTC
GGGGAAATGTGCGCGGAACCCCTATTTGTTTATTTTTCTAAATACATTCAAATATGTATCCGCTCATGAG
ACAATAACCCTGATAAATGCTTCAATAATATTGAAAAAGGAAGAGTATGAGTATTCAACATTTCCGTGTC
GCCCTTATTCCCTTTTTTGCGGCATTTTGCCTTCCTGTTTTTGCTCACCCAGAAACGCTGGTGAAAGTAA
AAGATGCTGAAGATCAGTTGGGTGCACGAGTGGGTTACATCGAACTGGATCTCAACAGCGGTAAGATCCT
TGAGAGTTTTCGCCCCGAAGAACGTTTTCCAATGATGAGCACTTTTAAAGTTCTGCTATGTGGCGCGGTA
TTATCCCGTATTGACGCCGGGCAAGAGCAACTCGGTCGCCGCATACACTATTCTCAGAATGACTTGGTTG
AGTACTCACCAGTCACAGAAAAGCATCTTACGGATGGCATGACAGTAAGAGAATTATGCAGTGCTGCCAT
AACCATGAGTGATAACACTGCGGCCAACTTACTTCTGACAACGATCGGAGGACCGAAGGAGCTAACCGCT
TTTTTGCACAACATGGGGGATCATGTAACTCGCCTTGATCGTTGGGAACCGGAGCTGAATGAAGCCATAC
CAAACGACGAGCGTGACACCACGATGCCTGTAGCAATGGCAACAACGTTGCGCAAACTATTAACTGGCGA
ACTACTTACTCTAGCTTCCCGGCAACAATTAATAGACTGGATGGAGGCGGATAAAGTTGCAGGACCACTT
CTGCGCTCGGCCCTTCCGGCTGGCTGGTTTATTGCTGATAAATCTGGAGCCGGTGAGCGTGGGTCTCGCG
GTATCATTGCAGCACTGGGGCCAGATGGTAAGCCCTCCCGTATCGTAGTTATCTACACGACGGGGAGTCA
GGCAACTATGGATGAACGAAATAGACAGATCGCTGAGATAGGTGCCTCACTGATTAAGCATTGGTAACTG
TCAGACCAAGTTTACTCATATATACTTTAGATTGATTTAAAACTTCATTTTTAATTTAAAAGGATCTAGG
TGAAGATCCTTTTTGATAATCTCATGACCAAAATCCCTTAACGTGAGTTTTCGTTCCACTGAGCGTCAGA
CCCCGTAGAAAAGATCAAAGGATCTTCTTGAGATCCTTTTTTTCTGCGCGTAATCTGCTGCTTGCAAACA
AAAAAACCACCGCTACCAGCGGTGGTTTGTTTGCCGGATCAAGAGCTACCAACTCTTTTTCCGAAGGTAA
CTGGCTTCAGCAGAGCGCAGATACCAAATACTGTTCTTCTAGTGTAGCCGTAGTTAGGCCACCACTTCAA
GAACTCTGTAGCACCGCCTACATACCTCGCTCTGCTAATCCTGTTACCAGTGGCTGCTGCCAGTGGCGAT
AAGTCGTGTCTTACCGGGTTGGACTCAAGACGATAGTTACCGGATAAGGCGCAGCGGTCGGGCTGAACGG
GGGGTTCGTGCACACAGCCCAGCTTGGAGCGAACGACCTACACCGAACTGAGATACCTACAGCGTGAGCT
ATGAGAAAGCGCCACGCTTCCCGAAGGGAGAAAGGCGGACAGGTATCCGGTAAGCGGCAGGGTCGGAACA
GGAGAGCGCACGAGGGAGCTTCCAGGGGGAAACGCCTGGTATCTTTATAGTCCTGTCGGGTTTCGCCACC
TCTGACTTGAGCGTCGATTTTTGTGATGCTCGTCAGGGGGGCGGAGCCTATGGAAAAACGCCAGCAACGC
GGCCTTTTTACGGTTCCTGGCCTTTTGCTGGCCTTTTGCTCACATGTTCTTTCCTGCGTTATCCCCTGAT
TCTGTGGATAACCGTATTACCGCCTTTGAGTGAGCTGATACCGCTCGCCGCAGCCGAACGACCGAGCGCA
GCGAGTCAGTGAGCGAGGAAGCGGAAGAGC
